Addgene plasmid #26562: pDP-let-7_LPD
Depositing lab: Chang-Zheng Chen. Depositing organization: Stanford University. Publication: The potential functions of primary microRNAs in target recognition and repression. Trujillo RD, Yue SB, Tang Y, O'Gorman WE, Chen CZ. EMBO J. 2010 Oct 6;29(19):3272-85. doi: 10.1038/emboj.2010.208. Epub 2010 Aug 31. PubMed 20808284.
Backbone
  Vector backbone: pDP19
  Backbone manufacturer: Ambion
  Backbone size w/o insert (bp): 2700
  Vector type: transcription vector
Growth in bacteria
  Bacterial resistance: Ampicillin, 100 μg/mL
  Growth temperature: 37°C
  Growth strain: DH5alpha
  Copy number: Unknown
Gene/Insert
  Gene/Insert name: cel-pre-let-7_LPD (alt name: pre let-7 LPD)
  Species: C. elegans (nematode)
  Insert size (bp): 71
  Mutation: loop mutant D
  Cloning method: Restriction Enzyme; 5′ cloning site EcoRI (not destroyed); 3′ cloning site HindIII (not destroyed)
  Sequencing primers: 5′ T7; 3′ M13 reverse
Terms and licenses: Academic/Nonprofit Terms; Industry Terms: Not Available to Industry
Depositor comments: This construct does not produce perfect pre-let-7. There are leader and tail sequences from the backbone MCS. Used for in vitro translation.
How to cite: pDP-let-7_LPD was a gift from Chang-Zheng Chen (Addgene plasmid # 26562 ; http://n2t.net/addgene:26562 ; RRID:Addgene_26562)
