[The description below was written by a language model from this plasmid's Addgene catalogue record and pLannotate feature annotations shown in this document.]
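Description:
pDP-let-7_LPD is a small bacterial plasmid (about 2.8 kb) built on the commercial pDP19 backbone and catalogued as a transcription vector, meaning its purpose is to serve as a template for making RNA rather than to express a protein in cells. It is propagated in E. coli using a high-copy ColE1/pUC-type origin of replication and is selected with ampicillin through a β-lactamase (AmpR) gene driven by its own promoter. The annotated backbone also carries remnants typical of pUC-derived cloning vectors: a lacZα fragment with the lac promoter, lac operator and CAP binding site, plus short fragments of lacI, rop and the pBR322 bom region, none of which appear to be functional parts of the payload.

The insert is a 71 bp sequence encoding the precursor hairpin of the C. elegans microRNA let-7, carrying a change described as "loop mutant D", that is, an alteration in the terminal loop of the pre-miRNA; the exact nature of the change is not stated. It was cloned between EcoRI and HindIII sites of the polylinker, which lies downstream of a bacteriophage T7 promoter, so T7 RNA polymerase can be used to transcribe the hairpin RNA. The insert itself is not annotated in the feature table, but it fits the gap between the T7 promoter and the lac operator. The depositor notes that the transcript is not a perfect pre-let-7, because leader and tail sequences from the multiple cloning site are included. The depositor states it was used for in vitro translation, and the associated study examined how microRNA precursors contribute to target recognition and repression.
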