Features (pLannotate 1.2.2; 11 found; start..end, strand, type, name):
    137..236     +  misc_feature   bom (fragment): basis of mobility region from pBR322
    242..399     -  CDS            lacZα (fragment): LacZα fragment of β-galactosidase; lacZ fragment
    403..421     +  promoter       T7 promoter: promoter for bacteriophage T7 RNA polymerase
    574..590     -  protein_bind   lac operator: The lac repressor binds to the lac operator to inhibit transcription in E. coli. This inhibition can be relieved by adding lactose or isopropyl-β-D-thiogalactopyranoside (IPTG). lac repressor encoded by lacI
    598..628     -  promoter       lac promoter: promoter for the E. coli lac operon
    643..664     -  protein_bind   CAP binding site: CAP binding activates transcription in the presence of cAMP. E. coli catabolite activator protein
    677..769     -  CDS            lacI (fragment): lac repressor; lacI; The lac repressor binds to the lac operator to inhibit transcription in E. coli. This inhibition can be relieved by adding lactose or isopropyl-β-D-thiogalactopyranoside (IPTG).
    952..1540    -  rep_origin     ori: high-copy-number ColE1/pMB1/pBR322/pUC origin of replication
   1711..2571    -  CDS            AmpR: β-lactamase; bla; confers resistance to ampicillin, carbenicillin, and related antibiotics
   2572..2676    -  promoter       AmpR promoter: bla
   2771..35      +  CDS            rop (fragment) (across the origin): Rop protein, which maintains plasmids at low copy number; rop
>Addgene plasmid #26562 | pDP-let-7_LPD | depositor full sequence | sequence record 12581 | Author sequence
TCGCGCGTTTCGGTGATGACGGTGAAAACCTCTGACACATGCAGCTCCCGGAGACGGTCACAGCTTGTCT
GTAAGCGGATGCCGGGAGCAGACAAGCCCGTCAGGGCGCGTCAGCGGGTGTTGGCGGGTGTCGGGGCTGG
CTTAACTATGCGGCATCAGAGCAGATTGTACTGAGAGTGCACCATATGCGGTGTGAAATACCGCACAGAT
GCGTAAGGAGAAAATACCGCATCAGGCGCCATTCGCCATTCAGGCTGCGCAACTGTTGGGAAGGGCGATC
GGTGCGGGCCTCTTCGCTATTACGCCAGCTGGCGAAAGGGGGATGTGCTGCAAGGCGATTAAGTTGGGTA
ACGCCAGGGTTTTCCCAGTCACGACGTTGTAAAACGACGGCCAGTGAATTATTAATACGACTCACTATAG
GGAGAAGAGAATTCTGAGGTAGTAGGTTGTATAGTTTCCAATATTACCACCCCTGAACTATGCAATTTTC
TACCTTACCAAGCTTTTCCTCCCTTTAGTGAGGGTAATTCTCAGCTTGGCGTAATCATGGTCATAGCTGT
TTCCTGTGTGAAATTGTTATCCGCTCACAATTCCACACAACATACGAGCCGGAAGCATAAAGTGTAAAGC
CTGGGGTGCCTAATGAGTGAGCTAACTCACATTAATTGCGTTGCGCTCACTGCCCGCTTTCCAGTCGGGA
AACCTGTCGTGCCAGCTGCATTAATGAATCGGCCAACGCGCGGGGAGAGGCGGTTTGCGTATTGGGCGCT
CTTCCGCTTCCTCGCTCACTGACTCGCTGCGCTCGGTCGTTCGGCTGCGGCGAGCGGTATCAGCTCACTC
AAAGGCGGTAATACGGTTATCCACAGAATCAGGGGATAACGCAGGAAAGAACATGTGAGCAAAAGGCCAG
CAAAAGGCCAGGAACCGTAAAAAGGCCGCGTTGCTGGCGTTTTTCCATAGGCTCCGCCCCCCTGACGAGC
ATCACAAAAATCGACGCTCAAGTCAGAGGTGGCGAAACCCGACAGGACTATAAAGATACCAGGCGTTTCC
CCCTGGAAGCTCCCTCGTGCGCTCTCCTGTTCCGACCCTGCCGCTTACCGGATACCTGTCCGCCTTTCTC
CCTTCGGGAAGCGTGGCGCTTTCTCAAAGCTCACGCTGTAGGTATCTCAGTTCGGTGTAGGTCGTTCGCT
CCAAGCTGGGCTGTGTGCACGAACCCCCCGTTCAGCCCGACCGCTGCGCCTTATCCGGTAACTATCGTCT
TGAGTCCAACCCGGTAAGACACGACTTATCGCCACTGGCAGCAGCCACTGGTAACAGGATTAGCAGAGCG
AGGTATGTAGGCGGTGCTACAGAGTTCTTGAAGTGGTGGCCTAACTACGGCTACACTAGAAGGACAGTAT
TTGGTATCTGCGCTCTGCTGAAGCCAGTTACCTTCGGAAAAAGAGTTGGTAGCTCTTGATCCGGCAAACA
AACCACCGCTGGTAGCGGTGGTTTTTTTGTTTGCAAGCAGCAGATTACGCGCAGAAAAAAAGGATCTCAA
GAAGATCCTTTGATCTTTTCTACGGGGTCTGACGCTCAGTGGAACGAAAACTCACGTTAAGGGATTTTGG
TCATGAGATTATCAAAAAGGATCTTCACCTAGATCCTTTTAAATTAAAAATGAAGTTTTAAATCAATCTA
AAGTATATATGAGTAAACTTGGTCTGACAGTTACCAATGCTTAATCAGTGAGGCACCTATCTCAGCGATC
TGTCTATTTCGTTCATCCATAGTTGCCTGACTCCCCGTCGTGTAGATAACTACGATACGGGAGGGCTTAC
CATCTGGCCCCAGTGCTGCAATGATACCGCGAGACCCACGCTCACCGGCTCCAGATTTATCAGCAATAAA
CCAGCCAGCCGGAAGGGCCGAGCGCAGAAGTGGTCCTGCAACTTTATCCGCCTCCATCCAGTCTATTAAT
TGTTGCCGGGAAGCTAGAGTAAGTAGTTCGCCAGTTAATAGTTTGCGCAACGTTGTTGCCATTGCTACAG
GCATCGTGGTGTCACGCTCGTCGTTTGGTATGGCTTCATTCAGCTCCGGTTCCCAACGATCAAGGCGAGT
TACATGATCCCCCATGTTGTGCAAAAAAGCGGTTAGCTCCTTCGGTCCTCCGATCGTTGTCAGAAGTAAG
TTGGCCGCAGTGTTATCACTCATGGTTATGGCAGCACTGCATAATTCTCTTACTGTCATGCCATCCGTAA
GATGCTTTTCTGTGACTGGTGAGTACTCAACCAAGTCATTCTGAGAATAGTGTATGCGGCGACCGAGTTG
CTCTTGCCCGGCGTCAATACGGGATAATACCGCGCCACATAGCAGAACTTTAAAAGTGCTCATCATTGGA
AAACGTTCTTCGGGGCGAAAACTCTCAAGGATCTTACCGCTGTTGAGATCCAGTTCGATGTAACCCACTC
GTGCACCCAACTGATCTTCAGCATCTTTTACTTTCACCAGCGTTTCTGGGTGAGCAAAAACAGGAAGGCA
AAATGCCGCAAAAAAGGGAATAAGGGCGACACGGAAATGTTGAATACTCATACTCTTCCTTTTTCAATAT
TATTGAAGCATTTATCAGGGTTATTGTCTCATGAGCGGATACATATTTGAATGTATTTAGAAAAATAAAC
AAATAGGGGTTCCGCGCACATTTCCCCGAAAAGTGCCACCTGACGTCTAAGAAACCATTATTATCATGAC
ATTAACCTATAAAAATAGGCGTATCACGAGGCCCTTTCGTC
