>Addgene plasmid #26562 | pDP-let-7_LPD | addgene partial sequence | sequence record 32793 | 26562 with M13_for20
GAATTCTGAGGTAGTAGGTTGTATAGTTTCCAATATTACCACCCCTGAACTATGCAATTTTCTACCTTAC
CAAGCTTTTCCTCCCTTTAGTGAGGGTAATTCTCAGCTTGGCGTAATCATGGTCATAGCTGTTTCCTGTG
TGAAATTGTTATCCGCTCACAATTCCACACAACATACGAGCCGGAAGCATAAAGTGTAAAGCCTGGGGTG
CCTAATGAGTGAGCTAACTCACATTAATTGCGTTGCGCTCACTGCCCGCTTTCCAGTCGGGAAACCTGTC
GTGCCAGCTGCATTAATGAATCGGCCAACGCGCGGGGAGAGGCGGTTTGCGTATTGGGCGCTCTTCCGCT
TCCTCGCTCACTGACTCGCTGCGCTCGGTCGTTCGGCTGCGGCGAGCGGTATCAGCTCACTCAAAGGCGG
TAATACGGTTATCCACAGAATCAGGGGATAACGCAGGAAAGAACATGTGAGCAAAAGGCCAGCAAAAGGC
CAGGAACCGTAAAAAGGCCGCGTTGCTGGCGTTTTTCCATAGGCTCCGCCCCCCTGACGAGCATCACAAA
AATCGACGCTCAAGTCAGAGGTGGCGAAACCCGACAGGACTATAAAGATACCAGGCGTTTCCCCCTGGAA
GCTCCCTCGTGCGCTCTCCTGTTCCGACCCTGCCGCTTACCGGATACCTGTCCGCCTTTCTCCCTTCGGG
AAGCGTGGCGCTTTCTCATAGCTCACGCTGTAGGTATCTCAGTTCGGTGTAGGTCGTTCGCTCCNAGCTG
GGCTGTGTGCACGAACCCCCCGTTCAGCCCGACCGCTGCGCCTTATCCGGTAACTATCGTCTTGAGTCCA
ACCCGGTAAGACACGACTTATCGCCACTGGCAGCAGCCACT
